Addgene plasmid #191948: pMSCV-YFP-Bak-ER
Purpose: Expression of a YFP- Bak chimera and endoplasmatic reticulum signal peptide.
Depositing lab: Luca Scorrano. Depositing organization: University of Padua.
Backbone
  Vector backbone: MSCV
  Vector type: Retroviral
Growth in bacteria
  Bacterial resistance: Ampicillin, 100 μg/mL
  Growth temperature: 37°C
  Growth strain: NEB Stable
  Copy number: High Copy
Gene/Insert
  Gene/Insert name: YFP-Bak-ER
  Species: Other
  Cloning method: Unknown
Terms and licenses: Academic/Nonprofit Terms; Industry Terms: Not Available to Industry
How to cite: pMSCV-YFP-Bak-ER was a gift from Luca Scorrano (Addgene plasmid # 191948 ; http://n2t.net/addgene:191948 ; RRID:Addgene_191948)
