[The description below was written by a language model from this plasmid's Addgene catalogue record and pLannotate feature annotations shown in this document.]
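Description:
pMSCV-YFP-Bak-ER is a 6.5 kb gammaretroviral transfer vector built on the MSCV (murine stem cell virus) backbone, intended for producing replication-defective retrovirus and stably expressing its payload in mammalian cells. In bacteria it is maintained through a high-copy ColE1/pUC-type origin and selected with ampicillin via the β-lactamase gene and its promoter. The remaining bacterial annotations (short pieces of rop, bom, lacZα, TcR, lacI and the lac promoter/operator) are fragmentary remnants of earlier cloning vectors rather than functional parts.

The viral region consists of the 5' and 3' LTRs of murine embryonic stem cell virus, the MESV Ψ packaging signal and a truncated gag segment lacking its start codon, which extends the packaging signal without producing Gag protein. No internal promoter is annotated, so the insert is presumably transcribed from the 5' LTR, and there is no annotated mammalian selection marker; transduced cells would be recognised by fluorescence. Because gag, pol and env functions are absent apart from fragments, these must be provided in trans by a packaging system.

The insert is a single fusion reading frame: EYFP at the N-terminus, followed by a fragment of mouse Bak1, the pro-apoptotic BCL-2 family member, joined at its C-terminal end to a short fragment of mouse cytochrome b5 (Cyb5a). The catalogue calls this element an endoplasmic reticulum signal peptide; its position and origin suggest it acts as a C-terminal membrane-targeting segment that directs Bak to the ER, likely in place of Bak's own tail, though the record does not state this. The construct therefore provides a fluorescently trackable, ER-directed Bak, suited to studying how its subcellular location influences cell death signalling.
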