Features (pLannotate 1.2.2; 19 found; start..end, strand, type, name):
      1..105     -  promoter       AmpR promoter: bla
    200..235     +  CDS            rop (fragment): Rop protein, which maintains plasmids at low copy number; rop
    337..436     +  misc_feature   bom (fragment): basis of mobility region from pBR322
    442..591     -  CDS            lacZα (fragment): LacZα fragment of β-galactosidase; lacZ fragment
    591..792     -  CDS            TcR (fragment): tetracycline efflux protein; tet; confers resistance to tetracycline
    793..891     +  CDS            env (fragment): murine leukemia virus gPr80 envelope polyprotein precursor; env; proteolytically cleaved into gp70SU and p15TM subunits
    933..1449    +  LTR            5' LTR: 5' long terminal repeat from murine embryonic stem cell virus
   1513..1854    +  misc_feature   MESV Ψ: packaging signal of murine embryonic stem cell virus
   1921..2337    +  CDS            gag (truncated): truncated Moloney murine leukemia virus (MMLV) gag gene lacking the start codon
   2368..3084    +  CDS            EYFP: EYFP is a basic (constitutively fluorescent) green/yellow fluorescent protein published in 1996, derived from Aequorea victoria. It is reported to be a very rapidly-maturing weak dimer with high acid sensitivity.
   3100..3660    +  CDS            Bak1 (fragment): BAK_MOUSE - Also known as Bak. Experimental evidence at protein level: Swiss-Prot protein existence level 1. In the presence of an appropriate stimulus, accelerates programmed cell death by binding to, and antagonizing the anti- apoptotic action of BCL2. From Mus musculus (Mouse).
   3649..3753    +  CDS            Cyb5a (fragment): CYB5_MOUSE - Also known as Cyb5. Experimental evidence at protein level: Swiss-Prot protein existence level 1. Cytochrome b5 is a membrane-bound hemoprotein functioning as an electron carrier for several membrane-bound oxygenases. It is also involved in several steps of the sterol biosynthesis pathway, particularly in the C-5 double bond introduction during the C-5 desaturation. From Mus musculus (Mouse).
   3818..4332    +  LTR            3' LTR: 3' long terminal repeat from murine embryonic stem cell virus
   4494..4510    -  protein_bind   lac operator: The lac repressor binds to the lac operator to inhibit transcription in E. coli. This inhibition can be relieved by adding lactose or isopropyl-β-D-thiogalactopyranoside (IPTG). lac repressor encoded by lacI
   4518..4548    -  promoter       lac promoter: promoter for the E. coli lac operon
   4563..4584    -  protein_bind   CAP binding site: CAP binding activates transcription in the presence of cAMP. E. coli catabolite activator protein
   4597..4689    -  CDS            lacI (fragment): lac repressor; lacI; The lac repressor binds to the lac operator to inhibit transcription in E. coli. This inhibition can be relieved by adding lactose or isopropyl-β-D-thiogalactopyranoside (IPTG).
   4872..5460    -  rep_origin     ori: high-copy-number ColE1/pMB1/pBR322/pUC origin of replication
   5631..6491    -  CDS            AmpR: β-lactamase; bla; confers resistance to ampicillin, carbenicillin, and related antibiotics
>Addgene plasmid #191948 | pMSCV-YFP-Bak-ER | addgene full sequence | sequence record 379577 | Addgene NGS Result
ACTCTTCCTTTTTCAATATTATTGAAGCATTTATCAGGGTTATTGTCTCATGAGCGGATACATATTTGAA
TGTATTTAGAAAAATAAACAAATAGGGGTTCCGCGCACATTTCCCCGAAAAGTGCCACCTGACGTCTAAG
AAACCATTATTATCATGACATTAACCTATAAAAATAGGCGTATCACGAGGCCCTTTCGTCTCGCGCGTTT
CGGTGATGACGGTGAAAACCTCTGACACATGCAGCTCCCGGAGACGGTCACAGCTTGTCTGTAAGCGGAT
GCCGGGAGCAGACAAGCCCGTCAGGGCGCGTCAGCGGGTGTTGGCGGGTGTCGGGGCTGGCTTAACTATG
CGGCATCAGAGCAGATTGTACTGAGAGTGCACCATATGCGGTGTGAAATACCGCACAGATGCGTAAGGAG
AAAATACCGCATCAGGCGCCATTCGCCATTCAGGCTGCGCAACTGTTGGGAAGGGCGATCGGTGCGGGCC
TCTTCGCTATTACGCCAGCTGGCGAAAGGGGGATGTGCTGCAAGGCGATTAAGTTGGGTAACGCCAGGGT
TTTCCCAGTCACGACGTTGTAAAACGACGGCGCAAGGAATGGTGCATGCAAGGAGATGGCGCCCAACAGT
CCCCCGGCCACGGGGCCTGCCACCATACCCACGCCGAAACAAGCGCTCATGAGCCCGAAGTGGCGAGCCC
GATCTTCCCCATCGGTGATGTCGGCGATATAGGCGCCAGCAACCGCACCTGTGGCGCCGGTGATGCCGGC
CACGATGCGTCCGGCGTAGAGGCGATTAGTCCAATTTGTTAAAGACAGGATATCAGTGGTCCAGGCTCTA
GTTTTGACTCAACAATATCACCAGCTGAAGCCTATAGAGTACGAGCCATAGATAAAATAAAAGATTTTAT
TTAGTCTCCAGAAAAAGGGGGGAATGAAAGACCCCACCTGTAGGTTTGGCAAGCTAGCTTAAGTAACGCC
ATTTTGCAAGGCATGGAAAATACATAACTGAGAATAGAGAAGTTCAGATCAAGGTTAGGAACAGAGAGAC
AGCAGAATATGGGCCAAACAGGATATCTGTGGTAAGCAGTTCCTGCCCCGGCTCAGGGCCAAGAACAGAT
GGTCCCCAGATGCGGTCCCGCCCTCAGCAGTTTCTAGAGAACCATCAGATGTTTCCAGGGTGCCCCAAGG
ACCTGAAATGACCCTGTGCCTTATTTGAACTAACCAATCAGTTCGCTTCTCGCTTCTGTTCGCGCGCTTC
TGCTCCCCGAGCTCAATAAAAGAGCCCACAACCCCTCACTCGGCGCGCCAGTCCTCCGATAGACTGCGTC
GCCCGGGTACCCGTATTCCCAATAAAGCCTCTTGCTGTTTGCATCCGAATCGTGGACTCGCTGATCCTTG
GGAGGGTCTCCTCAGATTGATTGACTGCCCACCTCGGGGGTCTTTCATTTGGAGGTTCCACCGAGATTTG
GAGACCCCTGCCCAGGGACCACCGACCCCCCCGCCGGGAGGTAAGCTGGCCAGCGGTCGTTTCGTGTCTG
TCTCTGTCTTTGTGCGTGTTTGTGCCGGCATCTAATGTTTGCGCCTGCGTCTGTACTAGTTAGCTAACTA
GCTCTGTATCTGGCGGACCCGTGGTGGAACTGACGAGTTCTGAACACCCGGCCGCAACCCTGGGAGACGT
CCCAGGGACTTTGGGGGCCGTTTTTGTGGCCCGACCTGAGGAAGGGAGTCGATGTGGAATCCGACCCCGT
CAGGATATGTGGTTCTGGTAGGAGACGAGAACCTAAAACAGTTCCCGCCTCCGTCTGAATTTTTGCTTTC
GGTTTGGAACCGAAGCCGCGCGTCTTGTCTGCTGCAGCGCTGCAGCATCGTTCTGTGTTGTCTCTGTCTG
ACTGTGTTTCTGTATTTGTCTGAAAATTAGGGCCAGACTGTTACCACTCCCTTAAGTTTGACCTTAGGTC
ACTGGAAAGATGTCGAGCGGATCGCTCACAACCAGTCGGTAGATGTCAAGAAGAGACGTTGGGTTACCTT
CTGCTCTGCAGAATGGCCAACCTTTAACGTCGGATGGCCGCGAGACGGCACCTTTAACCGAGACCTCATC
ACCCAGGTTAAGATCAAGGTCTTTTCACCTGGCCCGCATGGACACCCAGACCAGGTCCCCTACATCGTGA
CCTGGGAAGCCTTGGCTTTTGACCCCCCTCCCTGGGTCAAGCCCTTTGTACACCCTAAGCCTCCGCCTCC
TCTTCCTCCATCCGCCCCGTCTCTCCCCCTTGAACCTCCTCGTTCGACCCCGCCTCGATCCTCCCTTTAT
CCAGCCCTCACTCCTTCTCTAGGCGCCGGAATTCGTTAACCTCGACCGGTCGCCACCATGGTGAGCAAGG
GCGAGGAGCTGTTCACCGGGGTGGTGCCCATCCTGGTCGAGCTGGACGGCGACGTAAACGGCCACAAGTT
CAGCGTGTCCGGCGAGGGCGAGGGCGATGCCACCTACGGCAAGCTGACCCTGAAGTTCATCTGCACCACC
GGCAAGCTGCCCGTGCCCTGGCCCACCCTCGTGACCACCTTCGGCTACGGCCTGCAGTGCTTCGCCCGCT
ACCCCGACCACATGAAGCAGCACGACTTCTTCAAGTCCGCCATGCCCGAAGGCTACGTCCAGGAGCGCAC
CATCTTCTTCAAGGACGACGGCAACTACAAGACCCGCGCCGAGGTGAAGTTCGAGGGCGACACCCTGGTG
AACCGCATCGAGCTGAAGGGCATCGACTTCAAGGAGGACGGCAACATCCTGGGGCACAAGCTGGAGTACA
ACTACAACAGCCACAACGTCTATATCATGGCCGACAAGCAGAAGAACGGCATCAAGGTGAACTTCAAGAT
CCGCCACAACATCGAGGACGGCAGCGTGCAGCTCGCCGACCACTACCAGCAGAACACCCCCATCGGCGAC
GGCCCCGTGCTGCTGCCCGACAACCACTACCTGAGCTACCAGTCCGCCCTGAGCAAAGACCCCAACGAGA
AGCGCGATCACATGGTCCTGCTGGAGTTCGTGACCGCCGCCGGGATCACTCTCGGCATGGACGAGCTGTA
CAAGTCCGGACTCAGATCTGCATCTGGACAAGGACCAGGTCCCCCGAAGGTGGGCTGCGATGAGTCCCCG
TCCCCTTCTGAACAGCAGGTTGCCCAGGACACAGAGGAGGTCTTTCGAAGCTACGTTTTTTACCTCCACC
AGCAGGAACAGGAGACCCAGGGGGCGGCCGCCCCTGCCAACCCCGAGATGGACAACTTGCCCCTGGAACC
CAACAGCATCTTGGGTCAGGTGGGTCGGCAGCTTGCTCTCATCGGAGATGATATTAACCGGCGCTACGAC
ACAGAGTTCCAGAATTTACTAGAACAGCTTCAGCCCACAGCCGGGAATGCCTACGAACTCTTCACCAAGA
TCGCCTCCAGCCTATTTAAGAGTGGCATCAGCTGGGGCCGCGTGGTGGCTCTCCTGGGCTTTGGCTACCG
TCTGGCCCTGTACGTCTACCAGCGTGGTTTGACCGGCTTCCTGGGCCAGGTGACCTGCTTTTTGGCTGAT
ATCATACTGCATCATTACATCGCCAGATGGATCGCACAGAGAGGCGGTTGGGTGGCAGCCCTGAATTTGC
GTAGAGACATCACTACTGTGGAGTCTAATTCCAGTTGGTGGACCAACTGGGTGATCCCAGCCATCTCAGC
CCTGGCTGTAGCTCTGATGTATCGCCTCTACATGGCAGAAGATTGACTCGAGCTCAAGCTTATCGATAAA
ATAAAAGATTTTATTTAGTCTCCAGAAAAAGGGGGGAATGAAAGACCCCACCTGTAGGTTTGGCAAGCTA
GCTTAAGTAACGCCATTTTGCAAGGCATGGAAAATACATAACTGAGAATAGAGAAGTTCAGATCAAGGTT
AGGAACAGAGAGACAGCAGAATATGGGCCAAACAGGATATCTGTGGTAAGCAGTTCCTGCCCCGGCTCAG
GGCCAAGAACAGATGGTCCCCAGATGCGGTCCCGCCCTCAGCAGTTTCTAGAGAACCATCAGATGTTTCC
AGGGTGCCCCAAGGACCTGAAATGACCCTGTGCCTTATTTGAACTAACCAATCAGTTCGCTTCTCGCTTC
TGTTCGCGCGCTTCTGCTCCCCGAGCTCAATAAAAGAGCCCACAACCCCTCACTCGGCGCGCCAGTCCTC
CGATAGACTGCGTCGCCCGGGTACCCGTGTATCCAATAAACCCTCTTGCAGTTGCATCCGACTTGTGGTC
TCGCTGTTCCTTGGGAGGGTCTCCTCTGAGTGATTGACTACCCGTCAGCGGGGGTCTTTCATGGGTAACA
GTTTCTTGAAGTTGGAGAACAACATTCTGAGGGTAGGAGTCGAATATTAAGTAATCCTGACTCAATTAGC
CACTGTTTTGAATCCACATACTCCAATACTCCTGAAATAGTTCATTATGGACAGCGCAGAAAGAGCTGGG
GAGAATTGTGAAATTGTTATCCGCTCACAATTCCACACAACATACGAGCCGGAAGCATAAAGTGTAAAGC
CTGGGGTGCCTAATGAGTGAGCTAACTCACATTAATTGCGTTGCGCTCACTGCCCGCTTTCCAGTCGGGA
AACCTGTCGTGCCAGCTGCATTAATGAATCGGCCAACGCGCGGGGAGAGGCGGTTTGCGTATTGGGCGCT
CTTCCGCTTCCTCGCTCACTGACTCGCTGCGCTCGGTCGTTCGGCTGCGGCGAGCGGTATCAGCTCACTC
AAAGGCGGTAATACGGTTATCCACAGAATCAGGGGATAACGCAGGAAAGAACATGTGAGCAAAAGGCCAG
CAAAAGGCCAGGAACCGTAAAAAGGCCGCGTTGCTGGCGTTTTTCCATAGGCTCCGCCCCCCTGACGAGC
ATCACAAAAATCGACGCTCAAGTCAGAGGTGGCGAAACCCGACAGGACTATAAAGATACCAGGCGTTTCC
CCCTGGAAGCTCCCTCGTGCGCTCTCCTGTTCCGACCCTGCCGCTTACCGGATACCTGTCCGCCTTTCTC
CCTTCGGGAAGCGTGGCGCTTTCTCATAGCTCACGCTGTAGGTATCTCAGTTCGGTGTAGGTCGTTCGCT
CCAAGCTGGGCTGTGTGCACGAACCCCCCGTTCAGCCCGACCGCTGCGCCTTATCCGGTAACTATCGTCT
TGAGTCCAACCCGGTAAGACACGACTTATCGCCACTGGCAGCAGCCACTGGTAACAGGATTAGCAGAGCG
AGGTATGTAGGCGGTGCTACAGAGTTCTTGAAGTGGTGGCCTAACTACGGCTACACTAGAAGAACAGTAT
TTGGTATCTGCGCTCTGCTGAAGCCAGTTACCTTCGGAAAAAGAGTTGGTAGCTCTTGATCCGGCAAACA
AACCACCGCTGGTAGCGGTGGTTTTTTTGTTTGCAAGCAGCAGATTACGCGCAGAAAAAAAGGATCTCAA
GAAGATCCTTTGATCTTTTCTACGGGGTCTGACGCTCAGTGGAACGAAAACTCACGTTAAGGGATTTTGG
TCATGAGATTATCAAAAAGGATCTTCACCTAGATCCTTTTAAATTAAAAATGAAGTTTTAAATCAATCTA
AAGTATATATGAGTAAACTTGGTCTGACAGTTACCAATGCTTAATCAGTGAGGCACCTATCTCAGCGATC
TGTCTATTTCGTTCATCCATAGTTGCCTGACTCCCCGTCGTGTAGATAACTACGATACGGGAGGGCTTAC
CATCTGGCCCCAGTGCTGCAATGATACCGCGAGACCCACGCTCACCGGCTCCAGATTTATCAGCAATAAA
CCAGCCAGCCGGAAGGGCCGAGCGCAGAAGTGGTCCTGCAACTTTATCCGCCTCCATCCAGTCTATTAAT
TGTTGCCGGGAAGCTAGAGTAAGTAGTTCGCCAGTTAATAGTTTGCGCAACGTTGTTGCCATTGCTACAG
GCATCGTGGTGTCACGCTCGTCGTTTGGTATGGCTTCATTCAGCTCCGGTTCCCAACGATCAAGGCGAGT
TACATGATCCCCCATGTTGTGCAAAAAAGCGGTTAGCTCCTTCGGTCCTCCGATCGTTGTCAGAAGTAAG
TTGGCCGCAGTGTTATCACTCATGGTTATGGCAGCACTGCATAATTCTCTTACTGTCATGCCATCCGTAA
GATGCTTTTCTGTGACTGGTGAGTACTCAACCAAGTCATTCTGAGAATAGTGTATGCGGCGACCGAGTTG
CTCTTGCCCGGCGTCAATACGGGATAATACCGCGCCACATAGCAGAACTTTAAAAGTGCTCATCATTGGA
AAACGTTCTTCGGGGCGAAAACTCTCAAGGATCTTACCGCTGTTGAGATCCAGTTCGATGTAACCCACTC
GTGCACCCAACTGATCTTCAGCATCTTTTACTTTCACCAGCGTTTCTGGGTGAGCAAAAACAGGAAGGCA
AAATGCCGCAAAAAAGGGAATAAGGGCGACACGGAAATGTTGAATACTCAT
